Addgene plasmid #168932: pEntry_HCoV-OC43-nsp4
Purpose: Gateway-compatible Entry vector
Depositing lab: Pascal Falter-Braun. Depositing organization: Helmholtz Munich. Publication: A resource of human coronavirus protein-coding sequences in a flexible, multipurpose Gateway Entry clone collection. Weller B, Lin CW, Pogoutse O, Sauer M, Marin-de la Rosa N, Strobel A, Young V, Knapp JJ, Rayhan A, Falter C, Kim DK, Roth FP, Falter-Braun P. G3 (Bethesda). 2023 Jul 5;13(7):jkad105. doi: 10.1093/g3journal/jkad105. PubMed 37267226.
Backbone
  Vector backbone: pENTR223.1*SfiI
  Backbone size w/o insert (bp): 2800
  Vector type: Gateway-compatible Entry vector
Growth in bacteria
  Bacterial resistance: Spectinomycin, 50 μg/mL
  Growth temperature: 37°C
  Growth strain: DH5alpha
  Copy number: High Copy
Gene/Insert
  Gene/Insert name: HCoV-OC43-nsp4 (alt name: nsp4)
  Species: Other
  Insert size (bp): 1488
  Entrez Gene: ORF1ab (a.k.a. EYW02_gp1)
  Cloning method: Restriction Enzyme; 5′ cloning site SfiI (unknown if destroyed); 3′ cloning site SfiI (unknown if destroyed)
  Sequencing primers: 5′ M13 uni (-21); 3′ M13 rev (-29)
Resource information
  A portion of this plasmid was derived from a plasmid made by: Synthesized by Twist Bioscience
Terms and licenses: Academic/Nonprofit Terms; Industry Terms: Not Available to Industry
Depositor comments: 5'-linker: SfiI-BamHI-ATG-BamHI (GGCCGTCAaggccaggatccatgggatcc), 3'-linker: PacI-TAA-AsiSI-SfiI (cttaatTAAgacgcgatcgcggcctcatGGGCC).
How to cite: pEntry_HCoV-OC43-nsp4 was a gift from Pascal Falter-Braun (Addgene plasmid # 168932 ; http://n2t.net/addgene:168932 ; RRID:Addgene_168932)
