[The description below was written by a language model from this plasmid's Addgene catalogue record and pLannotate feature annotations shown in this document.]
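Description:
pEntry_HCoV-OC43-nsp4 is a Gateway-compatible Entry clone built on the pENTR223.1 backbone (SfiI-adapted version) that carries the coding sequence for non-structural protein 4 (nsp4) of human coronavirus OC43, a mature product of the ORF1ab replicase polyprotein. The sequenced plasmid is about 4.3 kb, consistent with a roughly 2.8 kb backbone plus the 1,488 bp synthesized insert. It is maintained in E. coli at high copy through a ColE1/pUC-type origin and selected with spectinomycin via the aadA (SmR) aminoglycoside adenylyltransferase gene, which sits downstream of a class 1 integron Pc promoter fragment and a short gentamicin-resistance gene remnant.

The insert was cloned between SfiI sites and lies between attL1 and attL2, so an LR Clonase reaction can move it directionally into any attR-containing Destination vector. Because nsp4 is normally released by proteolysis from a polyprotein and has no start or stop codon of its own, the depositor's linkers supply them: a 5′ linker with an ATG flanked by BamHI sites and a 3′ linker with a TAA stop codon flanked by PacI and AsiSI sites. This arrangement appears designed to allow removal of either codon for fusion formats, although the record does not say so explicitly. The automated annotation labels the open reading frame as a fragment of the murine hepatitis virus JHM replicase polyprotein 1a with an nsp1 description; this reflects homology among betacoronavirus replicases rather than the true identity of the insert. rrnB T1 and T2 terminators upstream of attL1 insulate the cassette, a T7 promoter lies beyond attL2 pointing back toward the insert, and small lacI and lacZα fragments are backbone remnants. No expression promoter for the insert is recorded, as expected for an Entry vector. The clone belongs to a collection of human coronavirus ORFs intended for flexible transfer into downstream vectors.
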