Features (pLannotate 1.2.2; 12 found; start..end, strand, type, name):
    717..809     +  CDS            lacI (fragment): lac repressor; lacI; The lac repressor binds to the lac operator to inhibit transcription in E. coli. This inhibition can be relieved by adding lactose or isopropyl-β-D-thiogalactopyranoside (IPTG).
    864..891     -  terminator     rrnB T2 terminator: transcription terminator T2 from the E. coli rrnB gene
   1023..1066    +  terminator     rrnB T1 terminator: Escherichia coli rrnB; transcription terminator T1 from the E. coli rrnB gene
   1113..1149    -  CDS            lacZα (fragment): LacZα fragment of β-galactosidase; lacZ fragment
   1165..1261    +  protein_bind   attL1: mutant version of attL; recombination site for the Gateway® LR reaction LR Clonase™
   1249..2781    +  CDS            R1A_CVMJH (fragment): Experimental evidence at protein level: Swiss-Prot protein existence level 1. [Non-structural protein 1]: binds to the 40S ribosomal subunit and inhibits host translation. The nsp1-40S ribosome complex further induces an endonucleolytic cleavage near the 5'UTR of host mRNAs, targeting them for degradation. By suppressing host gene expression, nsp1 facilitates efficient viral gene expression in infected cells and evasion from host immune response (By similarity). From Murine coronavirus (strain JHM) (MHV-JHM) (Murine hepatitis virus).
   2813..2911    -  protein_bind   attL2: mutant version of attL; recombination site for the Gateway® LR reaction LR Clonase™
   2929..2947    -  promoter       T7 promoter: promoter for bacteriophage T7 RNA polymerase
   3137..3160    +  promoter       Pc promoter (fragment): intI1 (promoter lies within the coding sequence); class 1 integron promoter
   3336..3392    +  CDS            GmR (fragment): gentamycin acetyltransferase; aacC1; confers resistance to gentamycin
   3399..4190    +  CDS            SmR: aminoglycoside adenylyltransferase (Murphy, 1985); aadA; confers resistance to spectinomycin and streptomycin
   4283..534     +  rep_origin     ori (across the origin): high-copy-number ColE1/pMB1/pBR322/pUC origin of replication
>Addgene plasmid #168932 | pEntry_HCoV-OC43-nsp4 | addgene full sequence | sequence record 445167 | Addgene NGS Result
CTACCAGCGGTGGTTTGTTTGCCGGATCAAGAGCTACCAACTCTTTTTCCGAAGGTAACTGGCTTCAGCA
GAGCGCAGATACCAAATACTGTTCTTCTAGTGTAGCCGTAGTTAGGCCACCACTTCAAGAACTCTGTAGC
ACCGCCTACATACCTCGCTCTGCTAATCCTGTTACCAGTGGCTGCTGCCAGTGGCGATAAGTCGTGTCTT
ACCGGGTTGGACTCAAGACGATAGTTACCGGATAAGGCGCAGCGGTCGGGCTGAACGGGGGGTTCGTGCA
CACAGCCCAGCTTGGAGCGAACGACCTACACCGAACTGAGATACCTACAGCGTGAGCTATGAGAAAGCGC
CACGCTTCCCGAAGGGAGAAAGGCGGACAGGTATCCGGTAAGCGGCAGGGTCGGAACAGGAGAGCGCACG
AGGGAGCTTCCAGGGGGAAACGCCTGGTATCTTTATAGTCCTGTCGGGTTTCGCCACCTCTGACTTGAGC
GTCGATTTTTGTGATGCTCGTCAGGGGGGCGGAGCCTATGGAAAAACGCCAGCAACGCGGCCTTTTTACG
GTTCCTGGCCTTTTGCTGGCCTTTTGCTCACATGTTCTTTCCTGCGTTATCCCCTGATTCTGTGGATAAC
CGTATTACCGCCTTTGAGTGAGCTGATACCGCTCGCCGCAGCCGAACGACCGAGCGCAGCGAGTCAGTGA
GCGAGGAAGCGGAAGAGCGCCCAATACGCAAACCGCCTCTCCCCGCGCGTTGGCCGATTCATTAATGCAG
CTGGCACGACAGGTTTCCCGACTGGAAAGCGGGCAGTGAGCGCAACGCAATTAATACGCGTACCGCTAGC
CAGGAAGAGTTTGTAGAAACGCAAAAAGGCCATCCGTCAGGATGGCCTTCTGCTTAGTTTGATGCCTGGC
AGTTTATGGCGGGCGTCCTGCCCGCCACCCTCCGGGCCGTTGCTTCACAACGTTCAAATCCGCTCCCGGC
GGATTTGTCCTACTCAGGAGAGCGTTCACCGACAAACAACAGATAAAACGAAAGGCCCAGTCTTCCGACT
GAGCCTTTCGTTTTATTTGATGCCTGGCAGTTCCCTACTCTCGCGTTAACGCTAGCATGGATGTTTTCCC
AGTCACGACGTTGTAAAACGACGGCCAGTCTTAAGCTCGGGCCCCAAATAATGATTTTATTTTGACTGAT
AGTGACCTGTTCGTTGCAACAAATTGATGAGCAATGCTTTTTTATAATGCCAACTTTGTACAAAAAAGCA
GAAGGGCCGTCAAGGCCAGGATCCATGGGATCCGCAGTTTTTAGTTATTTTGTTTATGTGTGTTTTGTGT
TGAGTTTGGTCTGTTTTATTGGACTGTGGTGCTTAATGCCCACTTACACAGTACACAAATCAGATTTTCA
GCTTCCCGTTTATGCCAGTTATAAAGTTTTAGATAATGGTGTTATTAGAGATGTTAGCGTTGAAGATGTT
TGTTTCGCTAACAAATTTGAACAATTTGATCAATGGTATGAGTCTACATTTGGTCTAAGTTATTATAGTA
ACAGTATGGCTTGTCCCATTGTTGTTGCTGTAATAGATCAGGATTTTGGCTCTACAGTGTTTAATGTCCC
TACCAAAGTGTTACGATATGGTTATCATGTGTTGCACTTTATTACACATGCACTTTCTGCTGATGGAGTG
CAGTGTTATACGCCACATAGTCAAATATCGTATTCTAATTTTTATGCTAGTGGCTGTGTGCTTTCCTCTG
CTTGCACTATGTTTACAATGGCCGATGGTAGTCCACAACCTTATTGTTATACAGAGGGGCTTATGCAAAA
TGCTTCTCTGTATAGTTCATTGGTACCTCACGTGCGGTATAATCTTGCTAATGCTAAAGGTTTTATCCGT
TTTCCAGAAGTGTTGCGAGAAGGGCTTGTACGTATCGTGCGTACTCGTTCTATGTCGTATTGCAGAGTTG
GATTATGTGAGGAAGCTGATGAGGGTATATGCTTTAATTTTAATGGTTCTTGGGTGCTTAATAATGATTA
TTATAGATCATTGCCTGGGACCTTTTGTGGTAGAGATGTTTTTGATTTAATTTATCAGCTATTTAAAGGT
TTAGCACAGCCTGTGGATTTTTTGGCATTGACTGCTAGTTCCATTGCTGGTGCTATACTCGCTGTAATTG
TTGTTTTGGTGTTTTATTACCTAATAAAGCTTAAACGTGCTTTTGGTGATTACACCAGTGTTGTTTTTGT
TAACGTGATTGTGTGGTGTGTAAATTTTATGATGCTTTTTGTGTTTCAAGTTTACCCCATACTTTCTTGT
GTATATGCTATTTGTTATTTTTATGCCACGCTTTATTTCCCTTCGGAGATAAGTGTGATAATGCACTTAC
AATGGCTAGTTATGTATGGCACTATTATGCCTTTATGGTTTTGTTTGCTATATATAGCTGTTGTTGTTTC
AAATCATGCTTTTTGGGTATTTTCTTACTGCAGAAAGCTTGGTACTTCTGTTCGTAGTGATGGTACATTT
GAAGAAATGGCTCTCACTACTTTTATGATTACAAAAGATTCTTATTGTAAGCTTAAGAATTCTTTGTCTG
ATGTTGCTTTTAATAGATATTTGAGTTTGTATAATAAATATAGGTATTACAGCGGTAAAATGGATACTGC
TGCATATAGGGAGGCTGCTTGCTCTCAGTTGGCTAAAGCAATGGACACATTTACCAATAATAATGGTAGT
GATGTGCTTTACCAACCGCCTACTGCTTCCGTCTCAACTTCATTCTTGCAACTTAATTAAGACGCGATCG
CGGCCTCATGGGCCCAGCTTTCTTGTACAAAGTTGGCATTATAAAAAATAATTGCTCATCAATTTGTTGC
AACGAACAGGTCACTATCAGTCAAAATAAAATCATTATTTGCCATCCAGCTGATATCCCCTATAGTGAGT
CGTATTACATGGTCATAGCTGTTTCCTGGCAGCTCTGGCCCGTGTCTCAAAATCTCTGATGTTACATTGC
ACAAGATAAAAATATATCATCATGCCTCCTCTAGACCAGCCAGGACAGAAATGCCTCGACTTCGCTGCTA
CCCAAGGTTGCCGGGTGACGCACACCGTGGAAACGGATGAAGGCACGAACCCAGTGGACATAAGCCTGTT
CGGTTCGTAAGCTGTAATGCAAGTAGCGTATGCGCTCACGCAACTGGTCCAGAACCTTGACCGAACGCAG
CGGTGGTAACGGCGCAGTGGCGGTTTTCATGGCTTGTTATGACTGTTTTTTTGGGGTACAGTCTATGCCT
CGGGCATCCAAGCAGCAAGCGCGTTACGCCGTGGGTCGATGTTTGATGTTATGGAGCAGCAACGATGTTA
CGCAGCAGGGCAGTCGCCCTAAAACAAAGTTAAACATTATGAGGGAAGCGGTGATCGCCGAAGTATCGAC
TCAACTATCAGAGGTAGTTGGCGTCATCGAGCGCCATCTCGAACCGACGTTGCTGGCCGTACATTTGTAC
GGCTCCGCAGTGGATGGCGGCCTGAAGCCACACAGTGATATTGATTTGCTGGTTACGGTGACCGTAAGGC
TTGATGAAACAACGCGGCGAGCTTTGATCAACGACCTTTTGGAAACTTCGGCTTCCCCTGGAGAGAGCGA
GATTCTCCGCGCTGTAGAAGTCACCATTGTTGTGCACGACGACATCATTCCGTGGCGTTATCCAGCTAAG
CGCGAACTGCAATTTGGAGAATGGCAGCGCAATGACATTCTTGCAGGTATCTTCGAGCCAGCCACGATCG
ACATTGATCTGGCTATCTTGCTGACAAAAGCAAGAGAACATAGCGTTGCCTTGGTAGGTCCAGCGGCGGA
GGAACTCTTTGATCCGGTTCCTGAACAGGATCTATTTGAGGCGCTAAATGAAACCTTAACGCTATGGAAC
TCGCCGCCCGACTGGGCTGGCGATGAGCGAAATGTAGTGCTTACGTTGTCCCGCATTTGGTACAGCGCAG
TAACCGGCAAAATCGCGCCGAAGGATGTCGCTGCCGACTGGGCAATGGAGCGCCTGCCGGCCCAGTATCA
GCCCGTCATACTTGAAGCTAGACAGGCTTATCTTGGACAAGAAGAAGATCGCTTGGCCTCGCGCGCAGAT
CAGTTGGAAGAATTTGTCCACTACGTGAAAGGCGAGATCACCAAGGTAGTCGGCAAATAACCCTCGAGCC
ACCCATGACCAAAATCCCTTAACGTGAGTTACGCGTCGTTCCACTGAGCGTCAGACCCCGTAGAAAAGAT
CAAAGGATCTTCTTGAGATCCTTTTTTTCTGCGCGTAATCTGCTGCTTGCAAACAAAAAAACCACCG
