Features (pLannotate 1.2.2; 12 found; start..end, strand, type, name):
    717..809     +  CDS            lacI (fragment): lac repressor; lacI; The lac repressor binds to the lac operator to inhibit transcription in E. coli. This inhibition can be relieved by adding lactose or isopropyl-β-D-thiogalactopyranoside (IPTG).
    864..891     -  terminator     rrnB T2 terminator: transcription terminator T2 from the E. coli rrnB gene
   1023..1066    +  terminator     rrnB T1 terminator: Escherichia coli rrnB; transcription terminator T1 from the E. coli rrnB gene
   1113..1149    -  CDS            lacZα (fragment): LacZα fragment of β-galactosidase; lacZ fragment
   1165..1261    +  protein_bind   attL1: mutant version of attL; recombination site for the Gateway® LR reaction LR Clonase™
   1249..2781    +  CDS            R1A_CVMJH (fragment): Experimental evidence at protein level: Swiss-Prot protein existence level 1. [Non-structural protein 1]: binds to the 40S ribosomal subunit and inhibits host translation. The nsp1-40S ribosome complex further induces an endonucleolytic cleavage near the 5'UTR of host mRNAs, targeting them for degradation. By suppressing host gene expression, nsp1 facilitates efficient viral gene expression in infected cells and evasion from host immune response (By similarity). From Murine coronavirus (strain JHM) (MHV-JHM) (Murine hepatitis virus).
   2813..2911    -  protein_bind   attL2: mutant version of attL; recombination site for the Gateway® LR reaction LR Clonase™
   2929..2947    -  promoter       T7 promoter: promoter for bacteriophage T7 RNA polymerase
   3137..3160    +  promoter       Pc promoter (fragment): intI1 (promoter lies within the coding sequence); class 1 integron promoter
   3336..3392    +  CDS            GmR (fragment): gentamycin acetyltransferase; aacC1; confers resistance to gentamycin
   3399..4190    +  CDS            SmR: aminoglycoside adenylyltransferase (Murphy, 1985); aadA; confers resistance to spectinomycin and streptomycin
   4283..534     +  rep_origin     ori (across the origin): high-copy-number ColE1/pMB1/pBR322/pUC origin of replication
>Addgene plasmid #168932 | pEntry_HCoV-OC43-nsp4 | analyzer sequence | sequence record 327427
CTACCAGCGGTGGTTTGTTTGCCGGATCAAGAGCTACCAACTCTTTTTCCGAAGGTAACTGGCTTCAGCA
GAGCGCAGATACCAAATACTGTCCTTCTAGTGTAGCCGTAGTTAGGCCACCACTTCAAGAACTCTGTAGC
ACCGCCTACATACCTCGCTCTGCTAATCCTGTTACCAGTGGCTGCTGCCAGTGGCGATAAGTCGTGTCTT
ACCGGGTTGGACTCAAGACGATAGTTACCGGATAAGGCGCAGCGGTCGGGCTGAACGGGGGGTTCGTGCA
CACAGCCCAGCTTGGAGCGAACGACCTACACCGAACTGAGATACCTACAGCGTGAGCATTGAGAAAGCGC
CACGCTTCCCGAAGGGAGAAAGGCGGACAGGTATCCGGTAAGCGGCAGGGTCGGAACAGGAGAGCGCACG
AGGGAGCTTCCAGGGGGAAACGCCTGGTATCTTTATAGTCCTGTCGGGTTTCGCCACCTCTGACTTGAGC
GTCGATTTTTGTGATGCTCGTCAGGGGGGCGGAGCCTATGGAAAAACGCCAGCAACGCGGCCTTTTTACG
GTTCCTGGCCTTTTGCTGGCCTTTTGCTCACATGTTCTTTCCTGCGTTATCCCCTGATTCTGTGGATAAC
CGTATTACCGCCTTTGAGTGAGCTGATACCGCTCGCCGCAGCCGAACGACCGAGCGCAGCGAGTCAGTGA
GCGAGGAAGCGGAAGAGCGCCCAATACGCAAACCGCCTCTCCCCGCGCGTTGGCCGATTCATTAATGCAG
CTGGCACGACAGGTTTCCCGACTGGAAAGCGGGCAGTGAGCGCAACGCAATTAATACGCGTACCGCTAGC
CAGGAAGAGTTTGTAGAAACGCAAAAAGGCCATCCGTCAGGATGGCCTTCTGCTTAGTTTGATGCCTGGC
AGTTTATGGCGGGCGTCCTGCCCGCCACCCTCCGGGCCGTTGCTTCACAACGTTCAAATCCGCTCCCGGC
GGATTTGTCCTACTCAGGAGAGCGTTCACCGACAAACAACAGATAAAACGAAAGGCCCAGTCTTCCGACT
GAGCCTTTCGTTTTATTTGATGCCTGGCAGTTCCCTACTCTCGCGTTAACGCTAGCATGGATGTTTTCCC
AGTCACGACGTTGTAAAACGACGGCCAGTCTTAAGCTCGGGCCCCAAATAATGATTTTATTTTGACTGAT
AGTGACCTGTTCGTTGCAACAAATTGATGAGCAATGCTTTTTTATAATGCCAACTTTGTACAAAAAAGCA
GAAGGGCCGTCAAGGCCAGGATCCATGGGATCCGCAGTTTTTAGTTATTTTGTTTATGTGTGTTTTGTGT
TGAGTTTGGTCTGTTTTATTGGACTGTGGTGCTTAATGCCCACTTACACAGTACACAAATCAGATTTTCA
GCTTCCCGTTTATGCCAGTTATAAAGTTTTAGATAATGGTGTTATTAGAGATGTTAGCGTTGAAGATGTT
TGTTTCGCTAACAAATTTGAACAATTTGATCAATGGTATGAGTCTACATTTGGTCTAAGTTATTATAGTA
ACAGTATGGCTTGTCCCATTGTTGTTGCTGTAATAGATCAGGATTTTGGCTCTACAGTGTTTAATGTCCC
TACCAAAGTGTTACGATATGGTTATCATGTGTTGCACTTTATTACACATGCACTTTCTGCTGATGGAGTG
CAGTGTTATACGCCACATAGTCAAATATCGTATTCTAATTTTTATGCTAGTGGCTGTGTGCTTTCCTCTG
CTTGCACTATGTTTACAATGGCCGATGGTAGTCCACAACCTTATTGTTATACAGAGGGGCTTATGCAAAA
TGCTTCTCTGTATAGTTCATTGGTACCTCACGTGCGGTATAATCTTGCTAATGCTAAAGGTTTTATCCGT
TTTCCAGAAGTGTTGCGAGAAGGGCTTGTACGTATCGTGCGTACTCGTTCTATGTCGTATTGCAGAGTTG
GATTATGTGAGGAAGCTGATGAGGGTATATGCTTTAATTTTAATGGTTCTTGGGTGCTTAATAATGATTA
TTATAGATCATTGCCTGGGACCTTTTGTGGTAGAGATGTTTTTGATTTAATTTATCAGCTATTTAAAGGT
TTAGCACAGCCTGTGGATTTTTTGGCATTGACTGCTAGTTCCATTGCTGGTGCTATACTCGCTGTAATTG
TTGTTTTGGTGTTTTATTACCTAATAAAGCTTAAACGTGCTTTTGGTGATTACACCAGTGTTGTTTTTGT
TAACGTGATTGTGTGGTGTGTAAATTTTATGATGCTTTTTGTGTTTCAAGTTTACCCCATACTTTCTTGT
GTATATGCTATTTGTTATTTTTATGCCACGCTTTATTTCCCTTCGGAGATAAGTGTGATAATGCACTTAC
AATGGCTAGTTATGTATGGCACTATTATGCCTTTATGGTTTTGTTTGCTATATATAGCTGTTGTTGTTTC
AAATCATGCTTTTTGGGTATTTTCTTACTGCAGAAAGCTTGGTACTTCTGTTCGTAGTGATGGTACATTT
GAAGAAATGGCTCTCACTACTTTTATGATTACAAAAGATTCTTATTGTAAGCTTAAGAATTCTTTGTCTG
ATGTTGCTTTTAATAGATATTTGAGTTTGTATAATAAATATAGGTATTACAGCGGTAAAATGGATACTGC
TGCATATAGGGAGGCTGCTTGCTCTCAGTTGGCTAAAGCAATGGACACATTTACCAATAATAATGGTAGT
GATGTGCTTTACCAACCGCCTACTGCTTCCGTCTCAACTTCATTCTTGCAACTTAATTAAGACGCGATCG
CGGCCTCATGGGCCCAGCTTTCTTGTACAAAGTTGGCATTATAAAAAATAATTGCTCATCAATTTGTTGC
AACGAACAGGTCACTATCAGTCAAAATAAAATCATTATTTGCCATCCAGCTGATATCCCCTATAGTGAGT
CGTATTACATGGTCATAGCTGTTTCCTGGCAGCTCTGGCCCGTGTCTCAAAATCTCTGATGTTACATTGC
ACAAGATAAAAATATATCATCATGCCTCCTCTAGACCAGCCAGGACAGAAATGCCTCGACTTCGCTGCTG
CCCAAGGTTGCCGGGTGACGCACACCGTGGAAACGGATGAAGGCACGAACCCAGTGGACATAAGCCTGTT
CGGTTCGTAAGCTGTAATGCAAGTAGCGTATGCGCTCACGCAACTGGTCCAGAACCTTGACCGAACGCAG
CGGTGGTAACGGCGCAGTGGCGGTTTTCATGGCTTGTTATGACTGTTTTTTTGGGGTACAGTCTATGCCT
CGGGCATCCAAGCAGCAAGCGCGTTACGCCGTGGGTCGATGTTTGATGTTATGGAGCAGCAACGATGTTA
CGCAGCAGGGCAGTCGCCCTAAAACAAAGTTAAACATCATGAGGGAAGCGGTGATCGCCGAAGTATCGAC
TCAACTATCAGAGGTAGTTGGCGTCATCGAGCGCCATCTCGAACCGACGTTGCTGGCCGTACATTTGTAC
GGCTCCGCAGTGGATGGCGGCCTGAAGCCACACAGTGATATTGATTTGCTGGTTACGGTGACCGTAAGGC
TTGATGAAACAACGCGGCGAGCTTTGATCAACGACCTTTTGGAAACTTCGGCTTCCCCTGGAGAGAGCGA
GATTCTCCGCGCTGTAGAAGTCACCATTGTTGTGCACGACGACATCATTCCGTGGCGTTATCCAGCTAAG
CGCGAACTGCAATTTGGAGAATGGCAGCGCAATGACATTCTTGCAGGTATCTTCGAGCCAGCCACGATCG
ACATTGATCTGGCTATCTTGCTGACAAAAGCAAGAGAACATAGCGTTGCCTTGGTAGGTCCAGCGGCGGA
GGAACTCTTTGATCCGGTTCCTGAACAGGATCTATTTGAGGCGCTAAATGAAACCTTAACGCTATGGAAC
TCGCCGCCCGACTGGGCTGGCGATGAGCGAAATGTAGTGCTTACGTTGTCCCGCATTTGGTACAGCGCAG
TAACCGGCAAAATCGCGCCGAAGGATGTCGCTGCCGACTGGGCAATGGAGCGCCTGCCGGCCCAGTATCA
GCCCGTCATACTTGAAGCTAGACAGGCTTATCTTGGACAAGAAGAAGATCGCTTGGCCTCGCGCGCAGAT
CAGTTGGAAGAATTTGTCCACTACGTGAAAGGCGAGATCACCAAGGTAGTCGGCAAATAACCCTCGAGCC
ACCCATGACCAAAATCCCTTAACGTGAGTTACGCGTCGTTCCACTGAGCGTCAGACCCCGTAGAAAAGAT
CAAAGGATCTTCTTGAGATCCTTTTTTTCTGCGCGTAATCTGCTGCTTGCAAACAAAAAAACCACCG
