>Addgene plasmid #168932 | pEntry_HCoV-OC43-nsp4 | depositor partial sequence | sequence record 327428 | gene-specific Insert sequence
GCAGTTTTTAGTTATTTTGTTTATGTGTGTTTTGTGTTGAGTTTGGTCTGTTTTATTGGACTGTGGTGCT
TAATGCCCACTTACACAGTACACAAATCAGATTTTCAGCTTCCCGTTTATGCCAGTTATAAAGTTTTAGA
TAATGGTGTTATTAGAGATGTTAGCGTTGAAGATGTTTGTTTCGCTAACAAATTTGAACAATTTGATCAA
TGGTATGAGTCTACATTTGGTCTAAGTTATTATAGTAACAGTATGGCTTGTCCCATTGTTGTTGCTGTAA
TAGATCAGGATTTTGGCTCTACAGTGTTTAATGTCCCTACCAAAGTGTTACGATATGGTTATCATGTGTT
GCACTTTATTACACATGCACTTTCTGCTGATGGAGTGCAGTGTTATACGCCACATAGTCAAATATCGTAT
TCTAATTTTTATGCTAGTGGCTGTGTGCTTTCCTCTGCTTGCACTATGTTTACAATGGCCGATGGTAGTC
CACAACCTTATTGTTATACAGAGGGGCTTATGCAAAATGCTTCTCTGTATAGTTCATTGGTACCTCACGT
GCGGTATAATCTTGCTAATGCTAAAGGTTTTATCCGTTTTCCAGAAGTGTTGCGAGAAGGGCTTGTACGT
ATCGTGCGTACTCGTTCTATGTCGTATTGCAGAGTTGGATTATGTGAGGAAGCTGATGAGGGTATATGCT
TTAATTTTAATGGTTCTTGGGTGCTTAATAATGATTATTATAGATCATTGCCTGGGACCTTTTGTGGTAG
AGATGTTTTTGATTTAATTTATCAGCTATTTAAAGGTTTAGCACAGCCTGTGGATTTTTTGGCATTGACT
GCTAGTTCCATTGCTGGTGCTATACTCGCTGTAATTGTTGTTTTGGTGTTTTATTACCTAATAAAGCTTA
AACGTGCTTTTGGTGATTACACCAGTGTTGTTTTTGTTAACGTGATTGTGTGGTGTGTAAATTTTATGAT
GCTTTTTGTGTTTCAAGTTTACCCCATACTTTCTTGTGTATATGCTATTTGTTATTTTTATGCCACGCTT
TATTTCCCTTCGGAGATAAGTGTGATAATGCACTTACAATGGCTAGTTATGTATGGCACTATTATGCCTT
TATGGTTTTGTTTGCTATATATAGCTGTTGTTGTTTCAAATCATGCTTTTTGGGTATTTTCTTACTGCAG
AAAGCTTGGTACTTCTGTTCGTAGTGATGGTACATTTGAAGAAATGGCTCTCACTACTTTTATGATTACA
AAAGATTCTTATTGTAAGCTTAAGAATTCTTTGTCTGATGTTGCTTTTAATAGATATTTGAGTTTGTATA
ATAAATATAGGTATTACAGCGGTAAAATGGATACTGCTGCATATAGGGAGGCTGCTTGCTCTCAGTTGGC
TAAAGCAATGGACACATTTACCAATAATAATGGTAGTGATGTGCTTTACCAACCGCCTACTGCTTCCGTC
TCAACTTCATTCTTGCAA
